Addgene plasmid #27237: pEF-BOS AIM2
Depositing lab: Kate Fitzgerald. Depositing organization: University of Massachusetts, Worcester. Publication: AIM2 recognizes cytosolic dsDNA and forms a caspase-1-activating inflammasome with ASC. Hornung V, Ablasser A, Charrel-Dennis M, Bauernfeind F, Horvath G, Caffrey DR, Latz E, Fitzgerald KA. Nature. 2009 Mar 26. 458(7237):514-8. 10.1038/nature07725 PubMed 19158675.
Backbone
  Vector backbone: pEF-BOS
  Backbone size w/o insert (bp): 5500
  Vector type: Mammalian Expression
Growth in bacteria
  Bacterial resistance: Ampicillin, 100 μg/mL
  Growth temperature: 37°C
  Growth strain: DH5alpha
  Copy number: Unknown
Gene/Insert
  Gene/Insert name: absent in melanoma 2 (alt names: AIM2; interferon-inducible protein AIM2)
  Species: H. sapiens (human)
  Insert size (bp): 1032
  Entrez Gene: AIM2 (a.k.a. PYHIN4)
  Tag / fusion protein: Flag (C terminal on backbone); His6 (C terminal on backbone)
  Cloning method: Restriction Enzyme; 5′ cloning site Xho1 (unknown if destroyed); 3′ cloning site BamH1 (unknown if destroyed)
  Sequencing primers: 5′ T7
Terms and licenses: Academic/Nonprofit Terms; Industry Terms: Not Available to Industry
How to cite: pEF-BOS AIM2 was a gift from Kate Fitzgerald (Addgene plasmid # 27237)
