[The description below was written by a language model from this plasmid's Addgene catalogue record.]
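Description:
pEF-BOS AIM2 is a mammalian expression plasmid built on the pEF-BOS backbone (about 5.5 kb without insert) that carries the human AIM2 (absent in melanoma 2, also known as PYHIN4) coding sequence as an insert of roughly 1 kb. The insert was placed between XhoI and BamHI sites by restriction cloning, and it is fused at its C-terminus to Flag and His6 tags supplied by the backbone, which allow detection, immunoprecipitation or affinity capture of the expressed protein. The plasmid is propagated in E. coli under ampicillin selection. The record does not state its copy number, and no feature table is provided, so the promoter, polyadenylation signal and origin of replication are not explicitly documented. The pEF-BOS family is generally known for driving expression from the strong human EF-1α promoter, and that is the presumed arrangement here. A T7 primer is listed for sequencing from the 5′ side of the insert. No mammalian selection marker is recorded, which suggests use mainly in transient transfection.

AIM2 is an interferon-inducible protein, and the associated publication identifies it as a sensor of cytosolic double-stranded DNA that assembles a caspase-1-activating inflammasome together with the adaptor ASC. The construct is therefore suited to overexpressing tagged human AIM2 in mammalian cells. Likely applications include reconstituting inflammasome components, examining AIM2 interactions with ASC or DNA ligands through the epitope tags, and studying downstream caspase-1 activation in innate immune signalling experiments.
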