>Addgene plasmid #27237 | pEF-BOS AIM2 | addgene partial sequence | sequence record 33579 | 27237 with G-CSF-r
CTCTCAAGGGTCCCAGGTGGGGACCCTCACTCTAGAGTCGCGGCCGCTCAGTGGTGGTGGTGGTGGTGCT
TGTCATCGTCGTCCTTGTAGTCCTTGACGATCCTTCCTTCAATGGATCCGACCAGTTGGCTTGAATTGGT
CCTTTTTACTTCTCTATGTTTTTTTTTTTTGGCCTTAATAACCTTTATGGTGCTATGAACTCCAGATGTC
AGCTGTAGTTTTTCTCCATTTTTTGACAGTGTGAAGAATGTAAGTCGAACCTTATCTCCTTCCTTACATT
TCATTGTGTCCTCGTTTCTAACCCCCAGTACTTCCATTTTCCCAGTGTTGTCACTTAGGTCAAATAATAT
GTTTTTCTTCTTTTCTGTTACCTTCTGGACTACAAACAAACCATTCACAATTGTTCCAAGGGGCTGAGTT
TGAAGCGTGTTGATCTTCGGGGTTTCACCAGCTTTTCTGATAATGTTCAGCGGGACATTAACCTTTTGGT
CAGATTCAGCATCTAACACACGTGAGGCGCTATTTACCTCTAAGAAACCACTGTGCCGATAATATCTTGC
TATTATAATTATTCTCTTTGGAATGAATTTATCTTTCAGCAGTGTATTAAAAACTTTTACAAAGAAGAAT
TCCTTTTCTGTAGCCACTGTAGCATGAAACATCTCCTGCTTGCCTTCTTGGGTCTCAAACGTGAAGGGCT
TCTTTGCTTTCAGTACCATAACTGGCAAACAGCGCTTCTGAAACCCTTCTCTGATAGATTCCTGCTGGGG
CCACCATCTGTTTCTGTTCAGGCTTAACATGAGGAGAGACTTTTGGTGCAGCACGTTGCTTTGCGACATC
